>Addgene plasmid #120454 | EF1a_HOXB6_P2A_Hygro_Barcode | addgene full sequence | sequence record 234578 | Addgene NGS Result
TCGACGGATCGGGAGATCTCCCGATCCCCTATGGTGCACTCTCAGTACAATCTGCTCTGATGCCGCATAG
TTAAGCCAGTATCTGCTCCCTGCTTGTGTGTTGGAGGTCGCTGAGTAGTGCGCGAGCAAAATTTAAGCTA
CAACAAGGCAAGGCTTGACCGACAATTGCATGAAGAATCTGCTTAGGGTTAGGCGTTTTGCGCTGCTTCG
CGATGTACGGGCCAGATATACGCGTTGACATTGATTATTGACTAGTTATTAATAGTAATCAATTACGGGG
TCATTAGTTCATAGCCCATATATGGAGTTCCGCGTTACATAACTTACGGTAAATGGCCCGCCTGGCTGAC
CGCCCAACGACCCCCGCCCATTGACGTCAATAATGACGTATGTTCCCATAGTAACGCCAATAGGGACTTT
CCATTGACGTCAATGGGTGGAGTATTTACGGTAAACTGCCCACTTGGCAGTACATCAAGTGTATCATATG
CCAAGTACGCCCCCTATTGACGTCAATGACGGTAAATGGCCCGCCTGGCATTATGCCCAGTACATGACCT
TATGGGACTTTCCTACTTGGCAGTACATCTACGTATTAGTCATCGCTATTACCATGGTGATGCGGTTTTG
GCAGTACATCAATGGGCGTGGATAGCGGTTTGACTCACGGGGATTTCCAAGTCTCCACCCCATTGACGTC
AATGGGAGTTTGTTTTGGCACCAAAATCAACGGGACTTTCCAAAATGTCGTAACAACTCCGCCCCATTGA
CGCAAATGGGCGGTAGGCGTGTACGGTGGGAGGTCTATATAAGCAGCGCGTTTTGCCTGTACTGGGTCTC
TCTGGTTAGACCAGATCTGAGCCTGGGAGCTCTCTGGCTAACTAGGGAACCCACTGCTTAAGCCTCAATA
AAGCTTGCCTTGAGTGCTTCAAGTAGTGTGTGCCCGTCTGTTGTGTGACTCTGGTAACTAGAGATCCCTC
AGACCCTTTTAGTCAGTGTGGAAAATCTCTAGCAGTGGCGCCCGAACAGGGACTTGAAAGCGAAAGGGAA
ACCAGAGGAGCTCTCTCGACGCAGGACTCGGCTTGCTGAAGCGCGCACGGCAAGAGGCGAGGGGCGGCGA
CTGGTGAGTACGCCAAAAATTTTGACTAGCGGAGGCTAGAAGGAGAGAGATGGGTGCGAGAGCGTCAGTA
TTAAGCGGGGGAGAATTAGATCGCGATGGGAAAAAATTCGGTTAAGGCCAGGGGGAAAGAAAAAATATAA
ATTAAAACATATAGTATGGGCAAGCAGGGAGCTAGAACGATTCGCAGTTAATCCTGGCCTGTTAGAAACA
TCAGAAGGCTGTAGACAAATACTGGGACAGCTACAACCATCCCTTCAGACAGGATCAGAAGAACTTAGAT
CATTATATAATACAGTAGCAACCCTCTATTGTGTGCATCAAAGGATAGAGATAAAAGACACCAAGGAAGC
TTTAGACAAGATAGAGGAAGAGCAAAACAAAAGTAAGACCACCGCACAGCAAGCGGCCGCTGATCTTCAG
ACCTGGAGGAGGAGATATGAGGGACAATTGGAGAAGTGAATTATATAAATATAAAGTAGTAAAAATTGAA
CCATTAGGAGTAGCACCCACCAAGGCAAAGAGAAGAGTGGTGCAGAGAGAAAAAAGAGCAGTGGGAATAG
GAGCTTTGTTCCTTGGGTTCTTGGGAGCAGCAGGAAGCACTATGGGCGCAGCGTCAATGACGCTGACGGT
ACAGGCCAGACAATTATTGTCTGGTATAGTGCAGCAGCAGAACAATTTGCTGAGGGCTATTGAGGCGCAA
CAGCATCTGTTGCAACTCACAGTCTGGGGCATCAAGCAGCTCCAGGCAAGAATCCTGGCTGTGGAAAGAT
ACCTAAAGGATCAACAGCTCCTGGGGATTTGGGGTTGCTCTGGAAAACTCATTTGCACCACTGCTGTGCC
TTGGAATGCTAGTTGGAGTAATAAATCTCTGGAACAGATTTGGAATCACACGACCTGGATGGAGTGGGAC
AGAGAAATTAACAATTACACAAGCTTAATACACTCCTTAATTGAAGAATCGCAAAACCAGCAAGAAAAGA
ATGAACAAGAATTATTGGAATTAGATAAATGGGCAAGTTTGTGGAATTGGTTTAACATAACAAATTGGCT
GTGGTATATAAAATTATTCATAATGATAGTAGGAGGCTTGGTAGGTTTAAGAATAGTTTTTGCTGTACTT
TCTATAGTGAATAGAGTTAGGCAGGGATATTCACCATTATCGTTTCAGACCCACCTCCCAACCCCGAGGG
GACCCGACAGGCCCGAAGGAATAGAAGAAGAAGGTGGAGAGAGAGACAGAGACAGATCCATTCGATTAGT
GAACGGATCGGCACTGCGTGCGCCAATTCTGCAGACAAATGGCAGTATTCATCCACAATTTTAAAAGAAA
AGGGGGGATTGGGGGGTACAGTGCAGGGGAAAGAATAGTAGACATAATAGCAACAGACATACAAACTAAA
GAATTACAAAAACAAATTACAAAAATTCAAAATTTTCGGGTTTATTACAGGGACAGCAGAGATCCAGTTT
GGTTAATTAATCGATAAGCTTTGCAAAGATGGATAAAGTTTTAAACAGAGAGGAATCTTTGCAGCTAATG
GACCTTCTAGGTCTTGAAAGGAGTGGGAATTGGCTCCGGTGCCCGTCAGTGGGCAGAGCGCACATCGCCC
ACAGTCCCCGAGAAGTTGGGGGGAGGGGTCGGCAATTGAACCGGTGCCTAGAGAAGGTGGCGCGGGGTAA
ACTGGGAAAGTGATGTCGTGTACTGGCTCCGCCTTTTTCCCGAGGGTGGGGGAGAACCGTATATAAGTGC
AGTAGTCGCCGTGAACGTTCTTTTTCGCAACGGGTTTGCCGCCAGAACACAGGTAAGTGCCGTGTGTGGT
TCCCGCGGGCCTGGCCTCTTTACGGGTTATGGCCCTTGCGTGCCTTGAATTACTTCCACCTGGCTGCAGT
ACGTGATTCTTGATCCCGAGCTTCGGGTTGGAAGTGGGTGGGAGAGTTCGAGGCCTTGCGCTTAAGGAGC
CCCTTCGCCTCGTGCTTGAGTTGAGGCCTGGCCTGGGCGCTGGGGCCGCCGCGTGCGAATCTGGTGGCAC
CTTCGCGCCTGTCTCGCTGCTTTCGATAAGTCTCTAGCCATTTAAAATTTTTGATGACCTGCTGCGACGC
TTTTTTTCTGGCAAGATAGTCTTGTAAATGCGGGCCAAGATCTGCACACTGGTATTTCGGTTTTTGGGGC
CGCGGGCGGCGACGGGGCCCGTGCGTCCCAGCGCACATGTTCGGCGAGGCGGGGCCTGCGAGCGCGGCCA
CCGAGAATCGGACGGGGGTAGTCTCAAGCTGGCCGGCCTGCTCTGGTGCCTGGCCTCGCGCCGCCGTGTA
TCGCCCCGCCCTGGGCGGCAAGGCTGGCCCGGTCGGCACCAGTTGCGTGAGCGGAAAGATGGCCGCTTCC
CGGCCCTGCTGCAGGGAGCTCAAAATGGAGGACGCGGCGCTCGGGAGAGCGGGCGGGTGAGTCACCCACA
CAAAGGAAAAGGGCCTTTCCGTCCTCAGCCGTCGCTTCATGTGACTCCACGGAGTACCGGGCGCCGTCCA
GGCACCTCGATTAGTTCTCGAGCTTTTGGAGTACGTCGTCTTTAGGTTGGGGGGAGGGGTTTTATGCGAT
GGAGTTTCCCCACACTGAGTGGGTGGAGACTGAAGTTAGGCCAGCTTGGCACTTGATGTAATTCTCCTTG
GAATTTGCCCTTTTTGAGTTTGGATCTTGGTTCATTCTCAAGCCTCAGACAGTGGTTCAAAGTTTTTTTC
TTCCATTTCAGGTGTCGTGAGGAATTAGCTTGGTACTAATACGACTCACTATAGGGAGACCCAAGCTGGC
TAGGTAAGCTTGATACCGAATTCCTGCAGCCCGGGGGATCCCGCCACCATGAGTTCCTATTTCGTGAACT
CCACCTTCCCCGTCACTCTGGCCAGCGGGCAGGAGTCCTTCCTGGGCCAGCTACCGCTCTATTCGTCGGG
CTATGCGGACCCGCTGAGACATTACCCCGCGCCCTACGGGCCAGGGCCGGGCCAGGACAAGGGCTTTGCC
ACTTCCTCCTATTACCCGCCGGCGGGCGGTGGCTACGGCCGAGCGGCGCCCTGCGACTACGGGCCGGCGC
CGGCCTTCTACCGCGAGAAAGAGTCGGCCTGCGCACTCTCCGGCGCCGACGAGCAGCCCCCGTTCCACCC
CGAGCCGCGGAAGTCGGACTGCGCGCAGGACAAGAGCGTGTTCGGCGAGACAGAAGAGCAGAAGTGCTCC
ACTCCGGTCTACCCGTGGATGCAGCGGATGAATTCGTGCAACAGTTCCTCCTTTGGGCCCAGCGGCCGGC
GAGGCCGCCAGACATACACACGTTACCAGACGCTGGAGCTGGAGAAGGAGTTTCACTACAATCGCTACCT
GACGCGGCGGCGGCGCATCGAGATCGCGCACGCCCTGTGCCTGACGGAGAGGCAGATCAAGATATGGTTC
CAGAACCGACGCATGAAGTGGAAAAAGGAGAGCAAACTGCTCAGCGCGTCTCAGCTCAGTGCCGAGGAGG
AGGAAGAAAAACAGGCCGAGGGATCCGGCGCAACAAACTTCTCTCTGCTGAAACAAGCCGGAGATGTCGA
AGAGAATCCTGGACCGATGAAAAAGCCTGAACTCACCGCGACGTCTGTCGAGAAGTTTCTGATCGAAAAG
TTCGACAGCGTCTCCGACCTGATGCAGCTCTCGGAGGGCGAAGAATCTCGTGCTTTCAGCTTCGATGTAG
GAGGGCGTGGATATGTCCTGCGGGTAAATAGCTGCGCCGATGGTTTCTACAAAGATCGTTATGTTTATCG
GCACTTTGCATCGGCCGCGCTCCCGATTCCGGAAGTGCTTGACATTGGGGAATTCAGCGAGAGCCTGACC
TATTGCATCTCCCGCCGTGCACAGGGTGTCACGTTGCAAGACCTGCCTGAAACCGAACTGCCCGCTGTTC
TGCAGCCGGTCGCGGAGGCCATGGATGCGATCGCTGCGGCCGATCTTAGCCAGACGAGCGGGTTCGGCCC
ATTCGGACCGCAAGGAATCGGTCAATACACTACATGGCGTGATTTCATATGCGCGATTGCTGATCCCCAT
GTGTATCACTGGCAAACTGTGATGGACGACACCGTCAGTGCGTCCGTCGCGCAGGCTCTCGATGAGCTGA
TGCTTTGGGCCGAGGACTGCCCCGAAGTCCGGCACCTCGTGCACGCGGATTTCGGCTCCAACAATGTCCT
GACGGACAATGGCCGCATAACAGCGGTCATTGACTGGAGCGAGGCGATGTTCGGGGATTCCCAATACGAG
GTCGCCAACATCTTCTTCTGGAGGCCGTGGTTGGCTTGTATGGAGCAGCAGACGCGCTACTTCGAGCGGA
GGCATCCGGAGCTTGCAGGATCGCCGCGGCTCCGGGCGTATATGCTCCGCATTGGTCTTGACCAACTCTA
TCAGAGCTTGGTTGACGGCAATTTCGATGATGCAGCTTGGGCGCAGGGTCGATGCGACGCAATCGTCCGA
TCCGGAGCCGGGACTGTCGGGCGTACACAAATCGCCCGCAGAAGCGCGGCCGTCTGGACCGATGGCTGTG
TAGAAGTACTCGCCGATAGTGGAAACCGACGCCCCAGCACTCGTCCGAGGGCAAAGGAATAAGTTAGAAC
TATTTCCTGGCTGTTACGCGCTTTTAAAATTTGCGTAAAACTACTGACGGGCTTGTTAAACAGTGAACCG
CCCGCCCCACGACCCGCAGCGCCCGACCGAAAGGAGCGCACGACCCCATGCATCGAACAAAAGAAAAGGG
GGGACTGGAAGGGCTAATTCACTCCCAACGAAGACAAGATATCATAACTTCGTATAGCATACATTATACG
AAGTTATCGGCTAGCTGGTCCGGACTGTACTGGGTCTCTCTGGTTAGACCAGATCTGAGCCTGGGAGCTC
TCTGGCTAACTAGGGAACCCACTGCTTAAGCCTCAATAAAGCTTGCCTTGAGTGCTTCAAGTAGTGTGTG
CCCGTCTGTTGTGTGACTCTGGTAACTAGAGATCCCTCAGACCCTTTTAGTCAGTGTGGAAAATCTCTAG
CAGGGCCCGTTTAAACCCGCTGATCAGCCTCGACTGTGCCTTCTAGTTGCCAGCCATCTGTTGTTTGCCC
CTCCCCCGTGCCTTCCTTGACCCTGGAAGGTGCCACTCCCACTGTCCTTTCCTAATAAAATGAGGAAATT
GCATCGCATTGTCTGAGTAGGTGTCATTCTATTCTGGGGGGTGGGGTGGGGCAGGACAGCAAGGGGGAGG
ATTGGGAAGACAATAGCAGGCATGCTGGGGATGCGGTGGGCTCTATGGCTTCTGAGGCGGAAAGAACCAG
CTGGGGCTCTAGGGGGTATCCCC
[124 nt withheld, positions 6464-6587]
C
[91 nt withheld, positions 6589-6679]
A
[49 nt withheld, positions 6681-6729]
CCTTTGACGTTGGAGTCCACGTTCTTT
[37 nt withheld, positions 6757-6793]
ACCCTATCTCGGTCTATTCTTTTGATTTATAAGGGATTTTGCCGATTTCGGCCTATTGGTTAAAAAATGA
GCTGATTTAACAAAAATTTAACGCGAATTAATTCTGTGGAATGTGTGTCAGTTAGGGTGTGGAAAGTCCC
CAGGCTCCCCAGCAGGCAGAAGTATGCAAAGCATGCATCTCAATTAGTCAGCAACCAGGTGTGGAAAGTC
CCCAGGCTCCCCAGCAGGCAGAAGTATGCAAAGCATGCATCTCAATTAGTCAGCAACCATAGTCCCGCCC
CTAACTCCGCCCATCCCGCCCCTAACTCCGCCCAGTTCCGCCCATTCTCCGCCCCATGGCTGACTAATTT
TTTTTATTTATGCAGAGGCCGAGGCCGCCTCTGCCTCTGAGCTATTCCAGAAGTAGTGAGGAGGCTTTTT
TGGAGGCCTAGGCTTTTGCAAAAAGCTCCCGGGAGCTTGTATATCCATTTTCGGATCTGATCAGCACGTG
TTGACAATTAATCATCGGCATAGTATATCGGCATAGTATAATACGACAAGGTGAGGAACTAAACCATGGC
CAAGTTGACCAGTGCCGTTCCGGTGCTCACCGCGCGCGACGTCGCCGGAGCGGTCGAGTTCTGGACCGAC
CGGCTCGGGTTCTCCCGGGACTTCGTGGAGGACGACTTCGCCGGTGTGGTCCGGGACGACGTGACCCTGT
TCATCAGCGCGGTCCAGGACCAGGTGGTGCCGGACAACACCCTGGCCTGGGTGTGGGTGCGCGGCCTGGA
CGAGCTGTACGCCGAGTGGTCGGAGGTCGTGTCCACGAACTTCCGGGACGCCTCCGGGCCGGCCATGACC
GAGATCGGCGAGCAGCCGTGGGGGCGGGAGTTCGCCCTGCGCGACCCGGCCGGCAACTGCGTGCACTTCG
TGGCCGAGGAGCAGGACTGACACGTGCTACGAGATTTCGATTCCACCGCCGCCTTCTATGAAAGGTTGGG
CTTCGGAATCGTTTTCCGGGACGCCGGCTGGATGATCCTCCAGCGCGGGGATCTCATGCTGGAGTTCTTC
GCCCACCCCAACTTGTTTATTGCAGCTTATAATGGTTACAAATAAAGCAATAGCATCACAAATTTCACAA
ATAAAGCATTTTTTTCACTGCATTCTAGTTGTGGTTTGTCCAAACTCATCAATGTATCTTATCATGTCTG
TATACCGTCGACCTCTAGCTAGAGCTTGGCGTAATCATGGTCATAGCTGTTTCCTGTGTGAAATTGTTAT
CCGCTCACAATTCCACACAACATACGAGCCGGAAGCATAAAGTGTAAAGCCTGGGGTGCCTAATGAGTGA
GCTAACTCACATTAATTGCGTTGCGCTCACTGCCCGCTTTCCAGTCGGGAAACCTGTCGTGCCAGCTGCA
TTAATGAATCGGCCAACGCGCGGGGAGAGGCGGTTTGCGTATTGGGCGCTCTTCCGCTTCCTCGCTCACT
GACTCGCTGCGCTCGGTCGTTCGGCTGCGGCGAGCGGTATCAGCTCACTCAAAGGCGGTAATACGGTTAT
CCACAGAATCAGGGGATAACGCAGGAAAGAACATGTGAGCAAAAGGCCAGCAAAAGGCCAGGAACCGTAA
AAAGGCCGCGTTGCTGGCGTTTTTCCATAGGCTCCGCCCCCCTGACGAGCATCACAAAAATCGACGCTCA
AGTCAGAGGTGGCGAAACCCGACAGGACTATAAAGATACCAGGCGTTTCCCCCTGGAAGCTCCCTCGTGC
GCTCTCCTGTTCCGACCCTGCCGCTTACCGGATACCTGTCCGCCTTTCTCCCTTCGGGAAGCGTGGCGCT
TTCTCATAGCTCACGCTGTAGGTATCTCAGTTCGGTGTAGGTCGTTCGCTCCAAGCTGGGCTGTGTGCAC
GAACCCCCCGTTCAGCCCGACCGCTGCGCCTTATCCGGTAACTATCGTCTTGAGTCCAACCCGGTAAGAC
ACGACTTATCGCCACTGGCAGCAGCCACTGGTAACAGGATTAGCAGAGCGAGGTATGTAGGCGGTGCTAC
AGAGTTCTTGAAGTGGTGGCCTAACTACGGCTACACTAGAAGAACAGTATTTGGTATCTGCGCTCTGCTG
AAGCCAGTTACCTTCGGAAAAAGAGTTGGTAGCTCTTGATCCGGCAAACAAACCACCGCTGGTAGCGGTG
GTTTTTTTGTTTGCAAGCAGCAGATTACGCGCAGAAAAAAAGGATCTCAAGAAGATCCTTTGATCTTTTC
TACGGGGTCTGACGCTCAGTGGAACGAAAACTCACGTTAAGGGATTTTGGTCATGAGATTATCAAAAAGG
ATCTTCACCTAGATCCTTTTAAATTAAAAATGAAGTTTTAAATCAATCTAAAGTATATATGAGTAAACTT
GGTCTGACAGTTACCAATGCTTAATCAGTGAGGCACCTATCTCAGCGATCTGTCTATTTCGTTCATCCAT
AGTTGCCTGACTCCCCGTCGTGTAGATAACTACGATACGGGAGGGCTTACCATCTGGCCCCAGTGCTGCA
ATGATACCGCGAGACCCACGCTCACCGGCTCCAGATTTATCAGCAATAAACCAGCCAGCCGGAAGGGCCG
AGCGCAGAAGTGGTCCTGCAACTTTATCCGCCTCCATCCAGTCTATTAATTGTTGCCGGGAAGCTAGAGT
AAGTAGTTCGCCAGTTAATAGTTTGCGCAACGTTGTTGCCATTGCTACAGGCATCGTGGTGTCACGCTCG
TCGTTTGGTATGGCTTCATTCAGCTCCGGTTCCCAACGATCAAGGCGAGTTACATGATCCCCCATGTTGT
GCAAAAAAGCGGTTAGCTCCTTCGGTCCTCCGATCGTTGTCAGAAGTAAGTTGGCCGCAGTGTTATCACT
CATGGTTATGGCAGCACTGCATAATTCTCTTACTGTCATGCCATCCGTAAGATGCTTTTCTGTGACTGGT
GAGTACTCAACCAAGTCATTCTGAGAATAGTGTATGCGGCGACCGAGTTGCTCTTGCCCGGCGTCAATAC
GGGATAATACCGCGCCACATAGCAGAACTTTAAAAGTGCTCATCATTGGAAAACGTTCTTCGGGGCGAAA
ACTCTCAAGGATCTTACCGCTGTTGAGATCCAGTTCGATGTAACCCACTCGTGCACCCAACTGATCTTCA
GCATCTTTTACTTTCACCAGCGTTTCTGGGTGAGCAAAAACAGGAAGGCAAAATGCCGCAAAAAAGGGAA
TAAGGGCGACACGGAAATGTTGAATACTCATACTCTTCCTTTTTCAATATTATTGAAGCATTTATCAGGG
TTATTGTCTCATGAGCGGATACATATTTGAATGTATTTAGAAAAATAAACAAATAGGGGTTCCGCGCACA
TTTCCCCGAAAAGTGCCACCTGACG
Features (pLannotate 1.2.2; 33 found; start..end, strand, type, name):
     30..82      -  misc_feature   bom (fragment): basis of mobility region from pBR322
    237..616     +  enhancer       CMV enhancer: human cytomegalovirus immediate early enhancer
    617..816     +  promoter       CMV promoter: human cytomegalovirus (CMV) immediate early promoter
    834..1014    +  LTR            5' LTR (truncated): truncated 5' long terminal repeat (LTR) from HIV-1
   1061..1186    +  misc_feature   HIV-1 Ψ: packaging signal of human immunodeficiency virus type 1
   1170..1533    +  CDS            HIV-1 gag (fragment): gag protein from human immunodeficiency virus 1; gag
   1679..1912    +  misc_feature   RRE: The Rev response element (RRE) of HIV-1 allows for Rev-dependent mRNA export from the nucleus to the cytoplasm.
   2289..2389    +  CDS            Rev (fragment): human immunodeficiency virus 1 (HIV-1) Rev protein; rev; enhances nuclear export of unspliced and incompletely spliced viral mRNAs
   2439..2556    +  misc_feature   cPPT/CTS: central polypurine tract and central termination sequence of HIV-1
   2619..2685    +  CDS            small t antigen (fragment): SV40 (simian virus 40) small t antigen
   2692..3870    +  promoter       EF-1α promoter: strong constitutive promoter for human elongation factor EF-1α
   3887..3905    +  promoter       T7 promoter: promoter for bacteriophage T7 RNA polymerase
   3925..3961    -  misc_feature   MCS (fragment): pBluescript multiple cloning site
   3969..4640    +  CDS            HOXB6: HXB6_HUMAN - Also known as HOX2B. Experimental evidence at protein level: Swiss-Prot protein existence level 1. Sequence-specific transcription factor which is part of a developmental regulatory system that provides cells with specific positional identities on the anterior-posterior axis. From Homo sapiens (Human).
   4707..5729    +  CDS            hph: KHYB_ECOLX - Experimental evidence at protein level: Swiss-Prot protein existence level 1. The aminoglycoside phosphotransferases achieve inactivation of their antibiotic substrates by phosphorylation. Only phosphorylates hygromycin and closely related compounds such as demethyl analogs and destomycin. From Escherichia coli.
   5813..5926    +  CDS            nef (fragment): NEF_HV1LA - Experimental evidence at protein level: Swiss-Prot protein existence level 1. Extracellular Nef protein targets CD4(+) T-lymphocytes for apoptosis by interacting with CXCR4 surface receptors. From Human immunodeficiency virus type 1 group M subtype B (isolate Lai) (HIV-1).
   5924..5957    +  protein_bind   loxP: Cre-mediated recombination occurs in the 8-bp core sequence (GCATACAT). Cre recombinase
   5982..6162    +  LTR            5' LTR (truncated): truncated 5' long terminal repeat (LTR) from HIV-1
   6194..6418    +  polyA_signal   bGH poly(A) signal: bovine growth hormone polyadenylation signal
   6422..6443    +  promoter       SV40 promoter (fragment): SV40 enhancer and early promoter
   6464..6892    +  rep_origin     f1 ori (sequence partly withheld): f1 bacteriophage origin of replication; arrow indicates direction of (+) strand synthesis
   6906..7235    +  promoter       SV40 promoter: SV40 enhancer and early promoter
   7283..7330    +  promoter       EM7 promoter: synthetic bacterial promoter&nbsp
   7349..7723    +  CDS            BleoR: antibiotic-binding protein; Sh ble from Streptoalloteichus hindustanus; confers resistance to bleomycin, phleomycin, and Zeocin™
   7733..7858    +  CDS            ble (fragment): BLE_KLEPN - Experimental evidence at protein level: Swiss-Prot protein existence level 1. Binding protein with a strong affinity to the bleomycin family of antibiotics. Binds to CL990; an antimitotic-antibiotic compound. From Klebsiella pneumoniae.
   7853..7974    +  polyA_signal   SV40 poly(A) signal: SV40 polyadenylation signal
   8047..8063    -  protein_bind   lac operator: The lac repressor binds to the lac operator to inhibit transcription in E. coli. This inhibition can be relieved by adding lactose or isopropyl-β-D-thiogalactopyranoside (IPTG). lac repressor encoded by lacI
   8071..8101    -  promoter       lac promoter: promoter for the E. coli lac operon
   8116..8137    -  protein_bind   CAP binding site: CAP binding activates transcription in the presence of cAMP. E. coli catabolite activator protein
   8150..8242    -  CDS            lacI (fragment): lac repressor; lacI; The lac repressor binds to the lac operator to inhibit transcription in E. coli. This inhibition can be relieved by adding lactose or isopropyl-β-D-thiogalactopyranoside (IPTG).
   8425..9013    -  rep_origin     ori: high-copy-number ColE1/pMB1/pBR322/pUC origin of replication
   9184..10044   -  CDS            AmpR: β-lactamase; bla; confers resistance to ampicillin, carbenicillin, and related antibiotics
  10045..10149   -  promoter       AmpR promoter: bla
