[The description below was written by a language model from this plasmid's Addgene catalogue record and pLannotate feature annotations shown in this document.]
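Description:
EF1a_HOXB6_P2A_Hygro_Barcode is a lentiviral transfer plasmid for constitutive expression of human HOXB6, a homeobox transcription factor involved in anterior-posterior positional identity, in mammalian cells. The parental backbone is not named in the record. The sequenced construct is about 10.2 kb and is maintained in E. coli through a high-copy ColE1/pUC-type origin with ampicillin resistance; an f1 origin is also present. Outside the viral region, an SV40/EM7-driven bleomycin/Zeocin resistance cassette with an SV40 poly(A) signal is annotated, although hygromycin is the only mammalian selectable marker listed in the catalogue.

The viral genome is transcribed from a CMV enhancer/promoter fused to a truncated HIV-1 5' LTR, an arrangement typical of Tat-independent packaging. This is followed by the Ψ packaging signal with a gag fragment, the RRE for Rev-dependent nuclear export, and the cPPT/CTS. Within the provirus, the EF-1α promoter drives the 672 bp HOXB6 coding sequence, which was inserted by Gibson assembly at a retained BamHI site. The hygromycin phosphotransferase gene (hph) lies downstream. According to the construct name, a P2A self-cleaving peptide links the two, so one transcript would yield both the transcription factor and the selection marker; the P2A itself is not annotated in the feature table. The barcode is also not annotated, and the record does not state its position. A loxP site sits just upstream of the truncated 3' LTR, which is followed by a bGH poly(A) signal.

The barcode allows the overexpressed transcript to be identified in single-cell RNA-seq data. The associated publication used such vectors in pooled overexpression screens for cellular reprogramming, with paired fitness and single-cell transcriptomic readouts.
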