Addgene plasmid #120454: EF1a_HOXB6_P2A_Hygro_Barcode
Purpose: Barcoded lentiviral vector to express HOXB6 in mammalian cells under control of EF1a promoter. Barcoded for transcript detection in single cell RNA-seq.
Depositing lab: Prashant Mali. Depositing organization: University of California, San Diego (UCSD). Publication: Mapping Cellular Reprogramming via Pooled Overexpression Screens with Paired Fitness and Single-Cell RNA-Sequencing Readout. Parekh U, Wu Y, Zhao D, Worlikar A, Shah N, Zhang K, Mali P. Cell Syst. 2018 Nov 12. pii: S2405-4712(18)30433-2. doi: 10.1016/j.cels.2018.10.008. PubMed 30448000.
Backbone
  Vector backbone: Unknown
  Backbone size w/o insert (bp): 9514
  Vector type: Lentiviral
  Selectable markers: Hygromycin
Growth in bacteria
  Bacterial resistance: Ampicillin, 100 μg/mL
  Growth temperature: 37°C
  Growth strain: Stbl3
  Copy number: High Copy
Gene/Insert
  Gene/Insert name: HOXB6
  Species: H. sapiens (human)
  Insert size (bp): 672
  Entrez Gene: HOXB6 (a.k.a. HOX2, HOX2B, HU-2, Hox-2.2)
  Promoter: EF1a
  Cloning method: Gibson Cloning
  Sequencing primers: 5′ 5'-ttctcaagcctcagacagtgg-3'
Terms and licenses: Academic/Nonprofit Terms; Industry Terms: Not Available to Industry
Depositor comments: 5' cloning site: BamHI (not destroyed), 3' cloning site: BamHI (not destroyed).
How to cite: EF1a_HOXB6_P2A_Hygro_Barcode was a gift from Prashant Mali (Addgene plasmid # 120454 ; http://n2t.net/addgene:120454 ; RRID:Addgene_120454)
