>Addgene plasmid #120454 | EF1a_HOXB6_P2A_Hygro_Barcode | depositor partial sequence | sequence record 228730 | HOXB6 gene
ATGAGTTCCTATTTCGTGAACTCCACCTTCCCCGTCACTCTGGCCAGCGGGCAGGAGTCCTTCCTGGGCC
AGCTACCGCTCTATTCGTCGGGCTATGCGGACCCGCTGAGACATTACCCCGCGCCCTACGGGCCAGGGCC
GGGCCAGGACAAGGGCTTTGCCACTTCCTCCTATTACCCGCCGGCGGGCGGTGGCTACGGCCGAGCGGCG
CCCTGCGACTACGGGCCGGCGCCGGCCTTCTACCGCGAGAAAGAGTCGGCCTGCGCACTCTCCGGCGCCG
ACGAGCAGCCCCCGTTCCACCCCGAGCCGCGGAAGTCGGACTGCGCGCAGGACAAGAGCGTGTTCGGCGA
GACAGAAGAGCAGAAGTGCTCCACTCCGGTCTACCCGTGGATGCAGCGGATGAATTCGTGCAACAGTTCC
TCCTTTGGGCCCAGCGGCCGGCGAGGCCGCCAGACATACACACGTTACCAGACGCTGGAGCTGGAGAAGG
AGTTTCACTACAATCGCTACCTGACGCGGCGGCGGCGCATCGAGATCGCGCACGCCCTGTGCCTGACGGA
GAGGCAGATCAAGATATGGTTCCAGAACCGACGCATGAAGTGGAAAAAGGAGAGCAAACTGCTCAGCGCG
TCTCAGCTCAGTGCCGAGGAGGAGGAAGAAAAACAGGCCGAG
