>Addgene plasmid #120454 | EF1a_HOXB6_P2A_Hygro_Barcode | depositor partial sequence | sequence record 228731 | HOXB6 barcode
CTTTTAAAATTTGCGTAAAA
